>Addgene plasmid #65469 | pJB028 | depositor full sequence | sequence record 116878 | pJB028 sequence 5403 bps
GTTTGACAGCTTATCATCGACTGCACGGTGCACCAATGCTTCTGGCGTCAGGCAGCCATCGGAAGCTGTG
GTATGGCTGTGCAGGTCGTAAATCACTGCATAATTCGTGTCGCTCAAGGCGCACTCCCGTTCTGGATAAT
GTTTTTTGCGCCGACATCATAACGGTTCTGGCAAATATTCTGAAATGAGCTGTTGACAATTAATCATCCG
GCTCGTATAATGTGTGGAATTGTGAGCGGATAACAATTTCACACAGGAAACAGCGCCGCTGAGAAAAAGC
GAAGCGGCACTGCTCTTTAACAATTTATCAGACAATCTGTGTGGGCACTCGACCGGAATTATCGATTAAC
TTTATTATTAAAAATTAAAGAGGTATATATTAATGTATCGATTAAATAAGGAGGAATAAACCATGGATCC
AGGAGATGTACGATGGCAATGCAGGCAGCAAAACGTGCAAATATTCGTCTGCCTCCGGAAGTTAATCGCA
TTCTGTATATTCGTAATCTGCCGTACAAAATCACAGCCGAAGAAATGTATGATATCTTTGGCAAATATGG
TCCGATTCGTCAGATTCGTGTTGGTAATACACCGGAAACCCGTGGCACCGCATATGTTGTTTATGAAGAT
ATTTTCGACGCCAAAAACGCCTGTGATCATCTGAGCGGTTTTAATGTTTGTAATCGTTATCTGGTGGTGC
TGTATTATAACGCAAATCGTGCATTCCAGAAAATGGATACCAAAAAAAAAGAAGAACAGCTGAAACTGCT
GAAAGAAAAATATGGCATCAATACCTACCCTCCGAAAATGGTTAATCCGATGAGCGGTCTGGTTCCGCGT
GGTAGCGCAATGGGTGAAAGCCTGTTTAAAGGTCCGCGTGATTATAACCCGATTAGCAGCGATATTTGTC
ATCTGACCAATGAAAGTGATGGTCATACCACCAGTCTGTATGGTATTGGTTTTGGTCCGTTTATCATCAC
CAACAAACACCTGTTTCGTCGTAATAATGGCACCCTGCTGGTTCAGAGCCTGCATGGTGTTTTTAAAGTT
AAAGATACCACCACCCTGCAGCAGCATCTGGTTGATGGTCGTGATATGATGATTATTCGTATGCCGAAAG
ATTTTCCGCCTTTTCCGCAGAAACTGAAATTTCGTGAACCGCAGCGTGAAGAACGTATTTGTCTGGTTAC
CACCAATTTTCAGGCAAAAAGCATGAGCAGCATGGTTAGCGATACCAGCTGTACCTTTCCGAGCAGTGAT
GGTATTTTTTGGAAACATTGGATCCAGACCAAAGATGGTCAGTGTGGTAGTCCGCTGGTTAGCACCCGTG
ATGGTTTTATTGTTGGTATTCATAGCGCCAGCAACTTCACGAATACCAATAACTATTTTACCAGCGTGCC
GAAAAACTTCATGGAACTGCTGACCAATCAAGAGGCACAGCAGTGGGTTAGCGGTTGGCGTCTGAATGCA
GATAGCGTTCTGTGGGGTGGTCATAAAGTTTTTATGGTTAAACCGGAAGAACCGTTTCAGCCGGTTAAAG
AAGCAACCCAGCTGTAATGCCTATGCTCAATCGAGCTCGAGATCTGCAGCTGGTACCATATGGGAATTCG
AAGCTTTCTAGAACTAGTACAGAATTTGCCTGGCGGCAGTAGCGCGGTGGTCCCACCTGACCCCATGCCG
AACTCAGAAGTGAAACGCCGTAGCGCCGATGGTAGTGTGGGGTCTCCCCATGCGAGAGTAGGGAACTGCC
AGGCATCAAATAAAACGAAAGGCTCAGTCGAAAGACTGGGCCTTTCGTTTTATCTGTTGTTTGTCGGTGA
ACGCTCTCCTGAGTAGGACAAATCCGCCGGGAGCGGATTTGAACGTTGCGAAGCAACGGCCCGGAGGGTG
GCGGGCAGGACGCCCGCCATAAACTGCCAGGCATCAAATTAAGCAGAAGGCCATCCTGACGGATGGCCTT
TTTGCGTTTCTACAAACTCTTTTGTTTATTTTTCTAAATACATTCAAATATGTATCCGCTCATGAGACAA
TAACCCTGATAAATGCTTCAATAATATTGAAAAAGGAAGAGTATGAGTATTCAACATTTCCGTGTCGCCC
TTATTCCCTTTTTTGCGGCATTTTGCCTTCCTGTTTTTGCTCACCCAGAAACGCTGGTGAAAGTAAAAGA
TGCTGAAGATCAGTTGGGTGCACGAGTGGGTTACATCGAACTGGATCTCAACAGCGGTAAGATCCTTGAG
AGTTTTCGCCCCGAAGAACGTTTTCCAATGATGAGCACTTTTAAAGTTCTGCTATGTGGCGCGGTATTAT
CCCGTGTTGACGCCGGGCAAGAGCAACTCGGTCGCCGCATACACTATTCTCAGAATGACTTGGTTGAGTA
CTCACCAGTCACAGAAAAGCATCTTACGGATGGCATGACAGTAAGAGAATTATGCAGTGCTGCCATAACC
ATGAGTGATAACACTGCGGCCAACTTACTTCTGACAACGATCGGAGGACCGAAGGAGCTAACCGCTTTTT
TGCACAACATGGGGGATCATGTAACTCGCCTTGATCGTTGGGAACCGGAGCTGAATGAAGCCATACCAAA
CGACGAGCGTGACACCACGATGCCTGTAGCAATGGCAACAACGTTGCGCAAACTATTAACTGGCGAACTA
CTTACTCTAGCTTCCCGGCAACAATTAATAGACTGGATGGAGGCGGATAAAGTTGCAGGACCACTTCTGC
GCTCGGCCCTTCCGGCTGGCTGGTTTATTGCTGATAAATCTGGAGCCGGTGAGCGTGGGTCTCGCGGTAT
CATTGCAGCACTGGGGCCAGATGGTAAGCCCTCCCGTATCGTAGTTATCTACACGACGGGGAGTCAGGCA
ACTATGGATGAACGAAATAGACAGATCGCTGAGATAGGTGCCTCACTGATTAAGCATTGGTAACTGTCAG
ACCAAGTTTACTCATATATACTTTAGATTGATTTAAAACTTCATTTTTAATTTAAAAGGATCTAGGTGAA
GATCCTTTTTGATAATCTCATGACCAAAATCCCTTAACGTGAGTTTTCGTTCCACTGAGCGTCAGACCCC
GTAGAAAAGATCAAAGGATCTTCTTGAGATCCTTTTTTTCTGCGCGTAATCTGCTGCTTGCAAACAAAAA
AACCACCGCTACCAGCGGTGGTTTGTTTGCCGGATCAAGAGCTACCAACTCTTTTTCCGAAGGTAACTGG
CTTCAGCAGAGCGCAGATACCAAATACTGTCCTTCTAGTGTAGCCGTAGTTAGGCCACCACTTCAAGAAC
TCTGTAGCACCGCCTACATACCTCGCTCTGCTAATCCTGTTACCAGTGGCTGCTGCCAGTGGCGATAAGT
CGTGTCTTACCGGGTTGGACTCAAGACGATAGTTACCGGATAAGGCGCAGCGGTCGGGCTGAACGGGGGG
TTCGTGCACACAGCCCAGCTTGGAGCGAACGACCTACACCGAACTGAGATACCTACAGCGTGAGCTATGA
GAAAGCGCCACGCTTCCCGAAGGGAGAAAGGCGGACAGGTATCCGGTAAGCGGCAGGGTCGGAACAGGAG
AGCGCACGAGGGAGCTTCCAGGGGGAAACGCCTGGTATCTTTATAGTCCTGTCGGGTTTCGCCACCTCTG
ACTTGAGCGTCGATTTTTGTGATGCTCGTCAGGGGGGCGGAGCCTATGGAAAAACGCCAGCAACGCGGCC
TTTTTACGGTTCCTGGCCTTTTGCTGGCCTTTTGCTCACATGTTCTTTCCTGCGTTATCCCCTGATTCTG
TGGATAACCGTATTACCGCCTTTGAGTGAGCTGATACCGCTCGCCGCAGCCGAACGACCGAGCGCAGCGA
GTCAGTGAGCGAGGAAGCGGAAGAGCGCCTGATGCGGTATTTTCTCCTTACGCATCTGTGCGGTATTTCA
CACCGCATATGGTGCACTCTCAGTACAATCTGCTCTGATGCCGCATAGTTAAGCCAGTATACACTCCGCT
ATCGCTACGTGACTGGGTCATGGCTGCGCCCCGACACCCGCCAACACCCGCTGACGCGCCCTGACGGGCT
TGTCTGCTCCCGGCATCCGCTTACAGACAAGCTGTGACCGTCTCCGGGAGCTGCATGTGTCAGAGGTTTT
CACCGTCATCACCGAAACGCGCGAGGCAGCAGATCAATTCGCGCGCGAAGGCGAAGCGGCATGCATTTAC
GTTGACACCATCGAATGGTGCAAAACCTTTCGCGGTATGGCATGATAGCGCCCGGAAGAGAGTCAATTCA
GGGTGGTGAATGTGAAACCAGTAACGTTATACGATGTCGCAGAGTATGCCGGTGTCTCTTATCAGACCGT
TTCCCGCGTGGTGAACCAGGCCAGCCACGTTTCTGCGAAAACGCGGGAAAAAGTGGAAGCGGCGATGGCG
GAGCTGAATTACATTCCCAACCGCGTGGCACAACAACTGGCGGGCAAACAGTCGTTGCTGATTGGCGTTG
CCACCTCCAGTCTGGCCCTGCACGCGCCGTCGCAAATTGTCGCGGCGATTAAATCTCGCGCCGATCAACT
GGGTGCCAGCGTGGTGGTGTCGATGGTAGAACGAAGCGGCGTCGAAGCCTGTAAAGCGGCGGTGCACAAT
CTTCTCGCGCAACGCGTCAGTGGGCTGATCATTAACTATCCGCTGGATGACCAGGATGCCATTGCTGTGG
AAGCTGCCTGCACTAATGTTCCGGCGTTATTTCTTGATGTCTCTGACCAGACACCCATCAACAGTATTAT
TTTCTCCCATGAAGACGGTACGCGACTGGGCGTGGAGCATCTGGTCGCATTGGGTCACCAGCAAATCGCG
CTGTTAGCGGGCCCATTAAGTTCTGTCTCGGCGCGTCTGCGTCTGGCTGGCTGGCATAAATATCTCACTC
GCAATCAAATTCAGCCGATAGCGGAACGGGAAGGCGACTGGAGTGCCATGTCCGGTTTTCAACAAACCAT
GCAAATGCTGAATGAGGGCATCGTTCCCACTGCGATGCTGGTTGCCAACGATCAGATGGCGCTGGGCGCA
ATGCGCGCCATTACCGAGTCCGGGCTGCGCGTTGGTGCGGATATCTCGGTAGTGGGATACGACGATACCG
AAGACAGCTCATGTTATATCCCGCCGTCAACCACCATCAAACAGGATTTTCGCCTGCTGGGGCAAACCAG
CGTGGACCGCTTGCTGCAACTCTCTCAGGGCCAGGCGGTGAAGGGCAATCAGCTGTTGCCCGTCTCACTG
GTGAAAAGAAAAACCACCCTGGCGCCCAATACGCAAACCGCCTCTCCCCGCGCGTTGGCCGATTCATTAA
TGCAGCTGGCACGACAGGTTTCCCGACTGGAAAGCGGGCAGTGAGCGCAACGCAATTAATGTGAGTTAGC
GCGAATTGATCTG
Features (pLannotate 1.2.2; 18 found; start..end, strand, type, name):
      3..20      +  promoter       tet promoter (fragment): E. coli promoter for tetracycline efflux protein gene
     16..117     -  CDS            yciV (fragment): RNAAM_ECOLI - Also known as trpH From Escherichia coli (strain K12).
    193..222     +  promoter       trc promoter: strong E. coli promoter; hybrid between the trp and lac UV5 promoters
    230..246     +  protein_bind   lac operator: The lac repressor binds to the lac operator to inhibit transcription in E. coli. This inhibition can be relieved by adding lactose or isopropyl-β-D-thiogalactopyranoside (IPTG). lac repressor encoded by lacI
    263..332     +  misc_feature   rrnG antiterminator: antiterminator from the E. coli rrnG leader region (Berg et al., 1989)
    383..409     +  CDS            minicistron: synthetic cistron containing a ribosome binding site (Shine-Dalgarno sequence), for enhancing the bacterial expression of a downstream cistron (Schoner, 1997) This first cistron should terminate 3 bp upstream of the ATG for the second cistron.
    433..807     +  CDS            SF3B6: SF3B6_HUMAN - Also known as SAP14, SF3B14, SF3B14A. Experimental evidence at protein level: Swiss-Prot protein existence level 1. Involved in pre-mRNA splicing as a component of the splicing factor SF3B complex (PubMed:27720643). SF3B complex is required for 'A' complex assembly formed by the stable binding of U2 snRNP to the branchpoint sequence (BPS) in pre-mRNA (PubMed:12234937). Directly contacts the pre-mRNA branch site adenosine for the first catalytic step of splicing (PubMed:16432215). Enters the spliceosome and associates with the pre-mRNA branch site as part of the 17S U2 or, in the
    853..1554    +  CDS            POLG_TEV (fragment): Experimental evidence at protein level: Swiss-Prot protein existence level 1. [Nuclear inclusion protein A]: has RNA-binding and proteolytic activities. From Tobacco etch virus (TEV).
   1638..1753    +  ncRNA          5S rRNA: Accession: RF00001 - 5S ribosomal RNA
   1757..1843    +  terminator     rrnB T1 terminator: Escherichia coli rrnB; transcription terminator T1 from the E. coli rrnB gene
   1935..1962    +  terminator     rrnB T2 terminator: transcription terminator T2 from the E. coli rrnB gene
   1981..2072    +  promoter       AmpR promoter: bla
   2073..2933    +  CDS            AmpR: β-lactamase; bla; confers resistance to ampicillin, carbenicillin, and related antibiotics
   3104..3692    +  rep_origin     ori: high-copy-number ColE1/pMB1/pBR322/pUC origin of replication
   3878..4018    -  misc_feature   bom: basis of mobility region from pBR322
   4120..4160    -  CDS            rop (fragment): Rop protein, which maintains plasmids at low copy number; rop
   4204..4281    +  promoter       lacIq promoter: lacI (mutant); In the lacIq allele, a single base change in the promoter boosts expression of the lacI gene about 10-fold.
   4282..5364    +  CDS            lacI: lac repressor; lacI; The lac repressor binds to the lac operator to inhibit transcription in E. coli. This inhibition can be relieved by adding lactose or isopropyl-β-D-thiogalactopyranoside (IPTG).
