[The description below was written by a language model from this plasmid's Addgene catalogue record and pLannotate feature annotations shown in this document.]
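Description:
pJB028 is a bacterial expression plasmid of about 5.4 kb built on the commercial pTrcHisB backbone and used in E. coli synthetic biology work. It replicates from a high-copy ColE1/pMB1-type origin. The pBR322 bom region is retained, but only a fragment of rop remains. Selection is by ampicillin resistance through the β-lactamase (AmpR) gene. The plasmid also carries lacI under the lacIq promoter, so it supplies its own elevated level of lac repressor and does not depend on the host for tight regulation.

The payload is a roughly 1.1 kb insert called p14*-TEV, assembled by Gibson cloning downstream of the trc promoter. In the feature table the insert appears as a coding region matching human SF3B6 (the splicing factor subunit also known as p14/SAP14), followed after a short gap by a fragment of the tobacco etch virus polyprotein corresponding to nuclear inclusion protein A, the TEV protease. The name and layout suggest a p14–TEV protease fusion, but the record does not explain what the asterisk denotes, describe the linker between the two parts, or confirm that they lie in a single reading frame.

Transcription from the hybrid trp/lac trc promoter is held off by repressor binding at the adjacent lac operator and is relieved by IPTG. An rrnG antiterminator and a translation-enhancing minicistron with its own ribosome binding site precede the coding sequence, and the rrnB T1 and T2 terminators follow it. The associated publication concerns N-terminal-based, targeted, inducible protein degradation in E. coli, so the plasmid most likely provides inducible TEV protease activity for that system.
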