Addgene plasmid #65469: pJB028
Purpose: pTrc plasmid expressing p14*-TEV
Depositing lab: Keith Tyo. Depositing organization: Northwestern University. Publication: N-Terminal-Based Targeted, Inducible Protein Degradation in Escherichia coli. Sekar K, Gentile AM, Bostick JW, Tyo KE. PLoS One. 2016 Feb 22;11(2):e0149746. doi: 10.1371/journal.pone.0149746. eCollection 2016. PONE-D-15-42990 PubMed 26900850.
Backbone
  Vector backbone: pTrcHisB
  Backbone manufacturer: Life Technologies
  Vector type: Bacterial Expression, Synthetic Biology
Growth in bacteria
  Bacterial resistance: Ampicillin, 100 μg/mL
  Growth temperature: 37°C
  Growth strain: DH5alpha
  Copy number: High Copy
Gene/Insert
  Gene/Insert name: p14*-TEV (alt name: Tobacco Etch Virus)
  Insert size (bp): 1125
  Entrez Gene: TEVgp1 (a.k.a. TEVgp1)
  Promoter: trc
  Cloning method: Gibson Cloning
  Sequencing primers: 5′ TGTGGGCACTCGACCGGAATTATC; 3′ GGCGACACGGAAATGTTGAATAC
Terms and licenses: Academic/Nonprofit Terms; Industry Terms: Not Available to Industry
How to cite: pJB028 was a gift from Keith Tyo (Addgene plasmid # 65469 ; http://n2t.net/addgene:65469 ; RRID:Addgene_65469)
