>Addgene plasmid #65469 | pJB028 | addgene partial sequence | sequence record 114162 | pTrcHis-F 5'-GAGGTATATATTAATGTATCG-3'
TGCAGGCAGCAAAACGTGCAAATATTCGTCTGCCTCCGGAAGTTAATCGCATTCTGTATATTCGTAATCT
GCCGTACAAAATCACAGCCGAAGAAATGTATGATATCTTTGGCAAATATGGTCCGATTCGTCAGATTCGT
GTTGGTAATACACCGGAAACCCGTGGCACCGCATATGTTGTTTATGAAGATATTTTCGACGCCAAAAACG
CCTGTGATCATCTGAGCGGTTTTAATGTTTGTAATCGTTATCTGGTGGTGCTGTATTATAACGCAAATCG
TGCATTCCAGAAAATGGATACCAAAAAAAAAGAAGAACAGCTGAAACTGCTGAAAGAAAAATATGGCATC
AATACCTACCCTCCGAAAATGGTTAATCCGATGAGCGGTCTGGTTCCGCGTGGTAGCGCAATGGGTGAAA
GCCTGTTTAAAGGTCCGCGTGATTATAACCCGATTAGCAGCGATATTTGTCATCTGACCAATGAAAGTGA
TGGTCATACCACCAGTCTGTATGGTATTGGTTTTGGTCCGTTTATCATCACCAACAAACACCTGTTTCGT
CGTAATAATGGCACCCTGCTGGTTCAGAGCCTGCATGGTGTTTTTAAAGTTAAAGATACCACCACCCTGC
AGCAGCATCTGGTTGATGGTCGTGATATGATGATTATTCGTATGCCGAAAGATTTTCCGCCTTTTCCGCA
G
