>Addgene plasmid #65469 | pJB028 | addgene partial sequence | sequence record 114164 | attP-R 5'-ACTTTCACCAGCGTTTCTGG-3'
CGACACGGAAATGTTGAATACTCATACTCTTCCTTTTTCAATATTATTGAAGCATTTATCAGGGTTATTG
TCTCATGAGCGGATACATATTTGAATGTATTTAGAAAAATAAACAAAAGAGTTTGTAGAAACGCAAAAAG
GCCATCCGTCAGGATGGCCTTCTGCTTAATTTGATGCCTGGCAGTTTATGGCGGGCGTCCTGCCCGCCAC
CCTCCGGGCCGTTGCTTCGCAACGTTCAAATCCGCTCCCGGCGGATTTGTCCTACTCAGGAGAGCGTTCA
CCGACAAACAACAGATAAAACGAAAGGCCCAGTCTTTCGACTGAGCCTTTCGTTTTATTTGATGCCTGGC
AGTTCCCTACTCTCGCATGGGGAGACCCCACACTACCATCGGCGCTACGGCGTTTCACTTCTGAGTTCGG
CATGGGGTCAGGTGGGACCACCGCGCTACTGCCGCCAGGCAAATTCTGTACTAGTTCTAGAAAGCTTCGA
ATTCCCATATGGTACCAGCTGCAGATCTCGAGCTCGATTGAGCATAGGCATTACAGCTGGGTTGCTTCTT
TAACCGGCTGAAACGGTTCTTCCGGTTTAACCATAAAAACTTTATGACCACCCCACAGAACGCTATCTGC
ATTCAGACGCCAACCGCTAACCCACTGCTGTGCCTCTTGATTGGTCAGCAGTTCCATGAAGTTTTTCGGC
ACGCTGGTAAAATAGTTATTGGTATTCGTGAAGTTGCTGGCGCTATGAATACCAAC
